>Addgene plasmid #246252 | pCAGGS-mEGFP-Rab4a(Q72L) | addgene full sequence | sequence record 488618 | Addgene NGS Result
GTGCCACCTGGGTCGATCGACATTGATTATTGACTAGTTATTAATAGTAATCAATTACGGGGTCATTAGT
TCATAGCCCATATATGGAGTTCCGCGTTACATAACTTACGGTAAATGGCCCGCCTGGCTGACCGCCCAAC
GACCCCCGCCCATTGACGTCAATAATGACGTATGTTCCCATAGTAACGCCAATAGGGACTTTCCATTGAC
GTCAATGGGTGGAGTATTTACGGTAAACTGCCCACTTGGCAGTACATCAAGTGTATCATATGCCAAGTAC
GCCCCCTATTGACGTCAATGACGGTAAATGGCCCGCCTGGCATTATGCCCAGTACATGACCTTATGGGAC
TTTCCTACTTGGCAGTACATCTACGTATTAGTCATCGCTATTACCATGGTCGAGGTGAGCCCCACGTTCT
GCTTCACTCTCCCCATCTCCCCCCCCTCCCCACCCCCAATTTTGTATTTATTTATTTTTTAATTATTTTG
TGCAGCGATGGGGGCGGGGGGGGGGGGGGGGCGCGCGCCAGGCGGGGCGGGGCGGGGCGAGGGGCGGGGC
GGGGCGAGGCGGAGAGGTGCGGCGGCAGCCAATCAGAGCGGCGCGCTCCGAAAGTTTCCTTTTATGGCGA
GGCGGCGGCGGCGGCGGCCCTATAAAAAGCGAAGCGCGCGGCGGGCGGGAGTCGCTGCGCGCTGCCTTCG
CCCCGTGCCCCGCTCCGCCGCCGCCTCGCGCCGCCCGCCCCGGCTCTGACTGACCGCGTTACTCCCACAG
GTGAGCGGGCGGGACGGCCCTTCTCCTCCGGGCTGTAATTAGCGCTTGGTTTAATGACGGCTTGTTTCTT
TTCTGTGGCTGCGTGAAAGCCTTGAGGGGCTCCGGGAGGGCCCTTTGTGCGGGGGGAGCGGCTCGGGGGG
TGCGTGCGTGTGTGTGTGCGTGGGGAGCGCCGCGTGCGGCTCCGCGCTGCCCGGCGGCTGTGAGCGCTGC
GGGCGCGGCGCGGGGCTTTGTGCGCTCCGCAGTGTGCGCGAGGGGAGCGCGGCCGGGGGCGGTGCCCCGC
GGTGCGGGGGGGGCTGCGAGGGGAACAAAGGCTGCGTGCGGGGTGTGTGCGTGGGGGGGTGAGCAGGGGG
TGTGGGCGCGTCGGTCGGGCTGCAACCCCCCCTGCACCCCCCTCCCCGAGTTGCTGAGCACGGCCCGGCT
TCGGGTGCGGGGCTCCGTACGGGGCGTGGCGCGGGGCTCGCCGTGCCGGGCGGGGGGTGGCGGCAGGTGG
GGGTGCCGGGCGGGGCGGGGCCGCCTCGGGCCGGGGAGGGCTCGGGGGAGGGGCGCGGCGGCCCCCGGAG
CGCCGGCGGCTGTCGAGGCGCGGCGAGCCGCAGCCATTGCCTTTTATGGTAATCGTGCGAGAGGGCGCAG
GGACTTCCTTTGTCCCAAATCTGTGCGGAGCCGAAATCTGGGAGGCGCCGCCGCACCCCCTCTAGCGGGC
GCGGGGCGAAGCGGTGCGGCGCCGGCAGGAAGGAAATGGGCGGGGAGGGCCTTCGTGCGTCGCCGCGCCG
CCGTCCCCTTCTCCCTCTCCAGCCTCGGGGCTGTCCGCGGGGGGACGGCTGCCTTCGGGGGGGACGGGGC
AGGGCGGGGTTCGGCTTCTGGCGTGTGACCGGCGGCTCTAGCTAGAGCCTCTGCTAACCATGTTCATGCC
TTCTTCTTTTTCCTACAGCTCCTGGGCAACGTGCTGGTTATTGTGCTGTCTCATCATTTTGGCAAAGAAT
TCGCTAGCGCTACCGGTCGCCACCATGGTGAGCAAGGGCGAGGAGCTGTTCACCGGGGTGGTGCCCATCC
TGGTCGAGCTGGACGGCGACGTAAACGGCCACAAGTTCAGCGTGTCCGGCGAGGGCGAGGGCGATGCCAC
CTACGGCAAGCTGACCCTGAAGTTCATCTGCACCACCGGCAAGCTGCCCGTGCCCTGGCCCACCCTCGTG
ACCACCCTGACCTACGGCGTGCAGTGCTTCAGCCGCTACCCCGACCACATGAAGCAGCACGACTTCTTCA
AGTCCGCCATGCCCGAAGGCTACGTCCAGGAGCGCACCATCTTCTTCAAGGACGACGGCAACTACAAGAC
CCGCGCCGAGGTGAAGTTCGAGGGCGACACCCTGGTGAACCGCATCGAGCTGAAGGGCATCGACTTCAAG
GAGGACGGCAACATCCTGGGGCACAAGCTGGAGTACAACTACAACAGCCACAACGTCTATATCATGGCCG
ACAAGCAGAAGAACGGCATCAAGGTGAACTTCAAGATCCGCCACAACATCGAGGACGGCAGCGTGCAGCT
CGCCGACCACTACCAGCAGAACACCCCCATCGGCGACGGCCCCGTGCTGCTGCCCGACAACCACTACCTG
AGCACCCAGTCCAAGCTGAGCAAAGACCCCAACGAGAAGCGCGATCACATGGTCCTGCTGGAGTTCGTGA
CCGCCGCCGGGATCACTCTCGGCATGGACGAGCTGTACAAGTCCGGACTCAGATCTCGAGGGATGGCGCA
GACCGCCATGTCCGAGACTTACGATTTCTTGTTTAAGTTCTTGGTCATTGGAAATGCGGGAACTGGCAAA
TCCTGCTTGCTCCATCAGTTCATTGAGAAGAAATTCAAAGATGACTCAAATCATACCATAGGAGTGGAAT
TCGGCTCAAAGATAATAAATGTTGGTGGTAAATATGTGAAGTTACAGATATGGGACACGGCTGGACTGGA
GCGGTTCAGGTCTGTGACGAGAAGCTACTACAGAGGTGCGGCTGGGGCACTCCTCGTCTATGACATCACC
AGCCGAGAAACCTACAATGCGCTTACTAATTGGTTAACAGATGCCAGAATGCTGGCGAGCCAGAACATCG
TCATCATTCTCTGCGGGAACAAGAAGGACCTGGATGCCGACCGGGAAGTCACCTTCCTTGAAGCCTCCAG
GTTCGCACAAGAGAATGAGCTCATGTTCCTGGAAACCAGTGCACTGACTGGCGAGAACGTCGAAGAGGCT
TTCATGCAGTGCGCAAGGAAGATACTTAACAAAATTGAATCAGGTGAGCTGGACCCCGAGAGGATGGGCT
CTGGTATCCAGTATGGAGACGCCGCCTTGAGACAGCTACGGTCACCCCGACGTACACAGGCTCCAAGTGC
ACAGGAGTGTGGCTGCTAGGCGGCCGCGACTCTAGAGTCGACGGATCTTTTTCCCTCTGCCAAAAATTAT
GGGGACATCATGAAGCCCCTTGAGCATCTGACTTCTGGCTAATAAAGGAAATTTATTTTCATTGCAATAG
TGTGTTGGAATTTTTTGTGTCTCTCACTCGGAAGGACATATGGGAGGGCAAATCATTTAAAACATCAGAA
TGAGTATTTGGTTTAGAGTTTGGCAACATATGCCCATATGCTGGCTGCCATGAACAAAGGTTGGCTATAA
AGAGGTCATCAGTATATGAAACAGCCCCCTGCTGTCCATTCCTTATTCCATAGAAAAGCCTTGACTTGAG
GTTAGATTTTTTTTATATTTTGTTTTGTGTTATTTTTTTCTTTAACATCCCTAAAATTTTCCTTACATGT
TTTACTAGCCAGATTTTTCCTCCTCTCCTGACTACTCCCAGTCATAGCTGTCCCTCTTCTCTTATGGAGA
TCCCTCGACCTGCAGCCCAAGCTTGGCGTAATCATGGTCATAGCTGTTTCCTGTGTGAAATTGTTATCCG
CTCACAATTCCACACAACATACGAGCCGGAAGCATAAAGTGTAAAGCCTGGGGTGCCTAATGAGTGAGCT
AACTCACATTAATTGCGTTGCGCTCACTGCCCGCTTTCCAGTCGGGAAACCTGTCGTGCCAGCGGATCCG
CATCTCAATTAGTCAGCAACCATAGTCCCGCCCCTAACTCCGCCCATCCCGCCCCTAACTCCGCCCAGTT
CCGCCCATTCTCCGCCCCATGGCTGACTAATTTTTTTTATTTATGCAGAGGCCGAGGCCGCCTCGGCCTC
TGAGCTATTCCAGAAGTAGTGAGGAGGCTTTTTTGGAGGCCTAGGCTTTTGCAAAAAGCTAACTTGTTTA
TTGCAGCTTATAATGGTTACAAATAAAGCAATAGCATCACAAATTTCACAAATAAAGCATTTTTTTCACT
GCATTCTAGTTGTGGTTTGTCCAAACTCATCAATGTATCTTATCATGTCTGGATCCGCTGCATTAATGAA
TCGGCCAACGCGCGGGGAGAGGCGGTTTGCGTATTGGGCGCTCTTCCGCTTCCTCGCTCACTGACTCGCT
GCGCTCGGTCGTTCGGCTGCGGCGAGCGGTATCAGCTCACTCAAAGGCGGTAATACGGTTATCCACAGAA
TCAGGGGATAACGCAGGAAAGAACATGTGAGCAAAAGGCCAGCAAAAGGCCAGGAACCGTAAAAAGGCCG
CGTTGCTGGCGTTTTTCCATAGGCTCCGCCCCCCTGACGAGCATCACAAAAATCGACGCTCAAGTCAGAG
GTGGCGAAACCCGACAGGACTATAAAGATACCAGGCGTTTCCCCCTGGAAGCTCCCTCGTGCGCTCTCCT
GTTCCGACCCTGCCGCTTACCGGATACCTGTCCGCCTTTCTCCCTTCGGGAAGCGTGGCGCTTTCTCATA
GCTCACGCTGTAGGTATCTCAGTTCGGTGTAGGTCGTTCGCTCCAAGCTGGGCTGTGTGCACGAACCCCC
CGTTCAGCCCGACCGCTGCGCCTTATCCGGTAACTATCGTCTTGAGTCCAACCCGGTAAGACACGACTTA
TCGCCACTGGCAGCAGCCACTGGTAACAGGATTAGCAGAGCGAGGTATGTAGGCGGTGCTACAGAGTTCT
TGAAGTGGTGGCCTAACTACGGCTACACTAGAAGAACAGTATTTGGTATCTGCGCTCTGCTGAAGCCAGT
TACCTTCGGAAAAAGAGTTGGTAGCTCTTGATCCGGCAAACAAACCACCGCTGGTAGCGGTGGTTTTTTT
GTTTGCAAGCAGCAGATTACGCGCAGAAAAAAAGGATCTCAAGAAGATCCTTTGATCTTTTCTACGGGGT
CTGACGCTCAGTGGAACGAAAACTCACGTTAAGGGATTTTGGTCATGAGATTATCAAAAAGGATCTTCAC
CTAGATCCTTTTAAATTAAAAATGAAGTTTTAAATCAATCTAAAGTATATATGAGTAAACTTGGTCTGAC
AGTTACCAATGCTTAATCAGTGAGGCACCTATCTCAGCGATCTGTCTATTTCGTTCATCCATAGTTGCCT
GACTCCCCGTCGTGTAGATAACTACGATACGGGAGGGCTTACCATCTGGCCCCAGTGCTGCAATGATACC
GCGAGACCCACGCTCACCGGCTCCAGATTTATCAGCAATAAACCAGCCAGCCGGAAGGGCCGAGCGCAGA
AGTGGTCCTGCAACTTTATCCGCCTCCATCCAGTCTATTAATTGTTGCCGGGAAGCTAGAGTAAGTAGTT
CGCCAGTTAATAGTTTGCGCAACGTTGTTGCCATTGCTACAGGCATCGTGGTGTCACGCTCGTCGTTTGG
TATGGCTTCATTCAGCTCCGGTTCCCAACGATCAAGGCGAGTTACATGATCCCCCATGTTGTGCAAAAAA
GCGGTTAGCTCCTTCGGTCCTCCGATCGTTGTCAGAAGTAAGTTGGCCGCAGTGTTATCACTCATGGTTA
TGGCAGCACTGCATAATTCTCTTACTGTCATGCCATCCGTAAGATGCTTTTCTGTGACTGGTGAGTACTC
AACCAAGTCATTCTGAGAATAGTGTATGCGGCGACCGAGTTGCTCTTGCCCGGCGTCAATACGGGATAAT
ACCGCGCCACATAGCAGAACTTTAAAAGTGCTCATCATTGGAAAACGTTCTTCGGGGCGAAAACTCTCAA
GGATCTTACCGCTGTTGAGATCCAGTTCGATGTAACCCACTCGTGCACCCAACTGATCTTCAGCATCTTT
TACTTTCACCAGCGTTTCTGGGTGAGCAAAAACAGGAAGGCAAAATGCCGCAAAAAAGGGAATAAGGGCG
ACACGGAAATGTTGAATACTCATACTCTTCCTTTTTCAATATTATTGAAGCATTTATCAGGGTTATTGTC
TCATGAGCGGATACATATTTGAATGTATTTAGAAAAATAAACAAATAGGGGTTCCGCGCACATTTCCCCG
AAAA
Features (pLannotate 1.2.2; 19 found; start..end, strand, type, name):
     19..398     +  enhancer       CMV enhancer: human cytomegalovirus immediate early enhancer
    400..677     +  promoter       chicken β-actin promoter: No description available
    678..1698    +  intron         chimeric intron: chimera between introns from chicken β-actin and rabbit β-globin
   1696..1752    +  CDS            HBB (fragment): HBB_LEPEU - Experimental evidence at protein level: Swiss-Prot protein existence level 1. Involved in oxygen transport from the lung to the various peripheral tissues. From Lepus europaeus (European hare).
   1775..2491    +  CDS            mEGFP: mEGFP is a basic (constitutively fluorescent) green fluorescent protein published in 2002, derived from Aequorea victoria. It has moderate acid sensitivity.
   2492..2510    +  misc_feature   MCS (fragment): multiple cloning site
   2513..3166    +  CDS            Rab4a: RAB4A_RAT - Also known as Rab4. Experimental evidence at protein level: Swiss-Prot protein existence level 1. Small GTPase which cycles between an active GTP-bound and an inactive GDP-bound state (By similarity). Involved in protein transport. Plays a role in vesicular traffic. Mediates VEGFR2 endosomal trafficking to enhance VEGFR2 signaling (By similarity). Acts as a regulator of platelet alpha-granule release during activation and aggregation of platelets (By similarity). From Rattus norvegicus (Rat).
   3261..3316    +  polyA_signal   β-globin poly(A) signal: rabbit β-globin polyadenylation signal (Gil and Proudfoot, 1987)
   3701..3717    -  protein_bind   lac operator: The lac repressor binds to the lac operator to inhibit transcription in E. coli. This inhibition can be relieved by adding lactose or isopropyl-β-D-thiogalactopyranoside (IPTG). lac repressor encoded by lacI
   3725..3755    -  promoter       lac promoter: promoter for the E. coli lac operon
   3770..3791    -  protein_bind   CAP binding site: CAP binding activates transcription in the presence of cAMP. E. coli catabolite activator protein
   3804..3843    -  CDS            lacI (fragment): lac repressor; lacI; The lac repressor binds to the lac operator to inhibit transcription in E. coli. This inhibition can be relieved by adding lactose or isopropyl-β-D-thiogalactopyranoside (IPTG).
   3850..3872    +  promoter       SV40 promoter (fragment): SV40 enhancer and early promoter
   3896..4031    +  rep_origin     SV40 ori: SV40 origin of replication
   4051..4185    +  polyA_signal   SV40 poly(A) signal: SV40 polyadenylation signal
   4187..4241    -  CDS            lacI (fragment): lac repressor; lacI; The lac repressor binds to the lac operator to inhibit transcription in E. coli. This inhibition can be relieved by adding lactose or isopropyl-β-D-thiogalactopyranoside (IPTG).
   4424..5012    -  rep_origin     ori: high-copy-number ColE1/pMB1/pBR322/pUC origin of replication
   5183..6043    -  CDS            AmpR: β-lactamase; bla; confers resistance to ampicillin, carbenicillin, and related antibiotics
   6044..6148    -  promoter       AmpR promoter: bla
