[The description below was written by a language model from this plasmid's Addgene catalogue record and pLannotate feature annotations shown in this document.]
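Description:
pCAGGS-mEGFP-Rab4a(Q72L) is a mammalian expression plasmid of about 6.2 kb built on the pCAGGS backbone. It is propagated in E. coli from a high-copy ColE1/pUC-type origin and selected with ampicillin through a β-lactamase gene under its native promoter. The backbone also carries remnants of lac regulatory sequence (promoter, operator, CAP site and short lacI fragments). It also contains an SV40 origin with a fragment of the SV40 early promoter and an SV40 poly(A) signal. The SV40 origin can support episomal replication in cells that express large T antigen. No mammalian selection marker is annotated, so the plasmid appears suited to transient expression.

The payload is driven by the CAG promoter, annotated here as the CMV immediate-early enhancer, the chicken β-actin promoter and a chimeric β-actin/β-globin intron. This combination gives strong, broadly active expression in mammalian cells. Downstream lies monomeric EGFP, followed by a short multiple-cloning-site remnant acting as a linker and then rat Rab4a, so the fluorescent protein sits at the N-terminus of the GTPase. A rabbit β-globin polyadenylation signal terminates the transcript.

Rab4a is a small GTPase involved in vesicular and endosomal trafficking. It cycles between GTP-bound active and GDP-bound inactive states, and the record describes the Q72L substitution as constitutively active. The construct therefore allows this activated form to be expressed and visualised in live cells. The associated publication concerns Rab-dependent AMPA receptor trafficking and dendritic spine enlargement during long-term potentiation. The catalogue's Entrez Gene entry lists Rabggtb, which does not match the Rab4a insert identified in the sequence annotation and is probably a catalogue mislabel.
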