Addgene plasmid #246252: pCAGGS-mEGFP-Rab4a(Q72L)
Purpose: Rab4a (Constitutively active)
Depositing lab: Ryohei Yasuda. Depositing organization: Max Planck Florida Institute. Publication: Rab10 inactivation promotes AMPAR trafficking and spine enlargement during long-term potentiation. Wang J, Nishiyama J, Parra-Bueno P, Okaz E, Oz G, Liu X, Watabe T, Suponitsky-Kroyter I, McGraw TE, Szatmari EM, Yasuda R. Elife. 2025 Sep 23;13:RP103879. doi: 10.7554/eLife.103879. PubMed 40986440.
Backbone
  Vector backbone: pCAGGS
  Backbone size w/o insert (bp): 4667
  Vector type: Mammalian Expression
Growth in bacteria
  Bacterial resistance: Ampicillin, 100 μg/mL
  Growth temperature: 37°C
  Growth strain: DH5alpha
  Copy number: High Copy
Gene/Insert
  Gene/Insert name: mEGFP-Rab4a(Q72L)
  Species: R. norvegicus (rat)
  Insert size (bp): 1497
  Mutation: Q72L
  Entrez Gene: Rabggtb
  Promoter: CAG
  Cloning method: Restriction Enzyme; 5′ cloning site Unknown (unknown if destroyed)
Terms and licenses: Academic/Nonprofit Terms; Industry Terms: Not Available to Industry
How to cite: pCAGGS-mEGFP-Rab4a(Q72L) was a gift from Ryohei Yasuda (Addgene plasmid # 246252 ; http://n2t.net/addgene:246252 ; RRID:Addgene_246252)
